Addgene plasmid #232644: pXJ-Myc-TCF7L2
Purpose: transient expresses TCF7L2 in mammalian cells
Depositing lab: Chen-Yang Shen. Depositing organization: Institute of Biomedical Sciences, Academia Sinica. Publication: A common variant in 11q23.3 associated with hyperlipidemia is mediated by the binding and regulation of GATA4. Chou WC, Chen WT, Shen CY. NPJ Genom Med. 2022 Jan 19;7(1):4. doi: 10.1038/s41525-021-00279-5. PubMed 35046404.
Backbone
  Vector backbone: modified pXJ40
  Backbone size w/o insert (bp): 4669
  Vector type: Mammalian Expression
  Selectable markers: No mammalian selection marker
Growth in bacteria
  Bacterial resistance: Ampicillin, 100 μg/mL
  Growth temperature: 37°C
  Growth strain: DH5alpha
  Copy number: High Copy
Gene/Insert
  Gene/Insert name: TCF7L2 (alt names: TCF4; TCF-4)
  Species: H. sapiens (human)
  Insert size (bp): 1809
  Entrez Gene: TCF7L2 (a.k.a. TCF-4, TCF4)
  Promoter: CMV
  Tag / fusion protein: Myc (N terminal on insert)
  Cloning method: Restriction Enzyme; 5′ cloning site BamHI (not destroyed); 3′ cloning site XhoI (not destroyed)
  Sequencing primers: 5′ Bglob-intron-F; 3′ SV40pA-R
Terms and licenses: Academic/Nonprofit Terms; Industry Terms: Not Available to Industry
How to cite: pXJ-Myc-TCF7L2 was a gift from Chen-Yang Shen (Addgene plasmid # 232644 ; http://n2t.net/addgene:232644 ; RRID:Addgene_232644)
