[The description below was written by a language model from this plasmid's Addgene catalogue record and pLannotate feature annotations shown in this document.]
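Description:
pXJ-Myc-TCF7L2 is a mammalian expression plasmid for transient production of human TCF7L2 (also called TCF4/TCF-4), built on a modified pXJ40 backbone. In bacteria it is maintained through a high-copy ColE1/pUC-type origin and selected with ampicillin via the β-lactamase gene. An f1 origin is also present, along with small remnants of lacZα, rop and the pBR322 bom region that are carry-over from earlier vector lineages. There is no mammalian selection marker, so the plasmid suits short-term transfection rather than the derivation of stable lines.

The expression cassette begins with the human cytomegalovirus immediate early enhancer and promoter, followed by a rabbit β-globin intron, which gives a spliced transcript and generally improves mRNA processing and expression. A T7 promoter lies just upstream of the coding region and could support in vitro transcription. The open reading frame starts with a Myc epitope tag fused to the N-terminus of TCF7L2, allowing detection or immunoprecipitation with anti-Myc antibodies. The roughly 1.8 kb insert was cloned between BamHI and XhoI sites, both retained. Downstream are a fragment of a pBluescript-type polylinker, a second T7 promoter in reverse orientation, SV40 small t intron and large T antigen fragments, and the SV40 polyadenylation signal that terminates the transcript.

TCF7L2 is a Wnt pathway transcription factor that represses target promoters in the absence of β-catenin and activates them in its presence. The construct is therefore useful for overexpressing tagged TCF7L2 in cultured cells to study transcriptional regulation. The sequenced record of about 6.5 kb agrees with the stated backbone and insert sizes.
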