Features (pLannotate 1.2.2; 20 found; start..end, strand, type, name):
      2..305     +  enhancer       CMV enhancer: human cytomegalovirus immediate early enhancer
    306..509     +  promoter       CMV promoter: human cytomegalovirus (CMV) immediate early promoter
    625..647     +  promoter       SRα promoter (fragment): hybrid promoter consisting of the SV40 early promoter plus part of the long terminal repeat of human T-lymphotrophic virus 1
    671..1243    +  intron         β-globin intron: intron from rabbit β-globin gene
   1298..1316    +  promoter       T7 promoter: promoter for bacteriophage T7 RNA polymerase
   1337..1366    +  CDS            Myc: Myc (human c-Myc proto-oncogene) epitope tag
   1388..3193    +  CDS            TCF7L2: TF7L2_HUMAN - Also known as TCF4. Experimental evidence at protein level: Swiss-Prot protein existence level 1. Participates in the Wnt signaling pathway and modulates MYC expression by binding to its promoter in a sequence-specific manner. Acts as repressor in the absence of CTNNB1, and as activator in its presence. Activates transcription from promoters with several copies of the Tcf motif 5'-CCTTTGATC-3' in the presence of CTNNB1. TLE1, TLE2, TLE3 and TLE4 repress transactivation mediated by TCF7L2/TCF4 and CTNNB1. Expression of dominant-negative mutants results in cell-cycle arrest in G1.
   3197..3217    +  misc_feature   MCS (fragment): pBluescript multiple cloning site
   3257..3275    -  promoter       T7 promoter: promoter for bacteriophage T7 RNA polymerase
   3285..3324    +  CDS            lacZα (fragment): LacZα fragment of β-galactosidase; lacZ fragment
   3334..3389    +  intron         small t intron (fragment): SV40 (simian virus 40) small t antigen intron
   3389..3526    +  CDS            large T antigen (fragment): large T antigen from SV40 (simian virus 40)
   3549..3670    +  polyA_signal   SV40 poly(A) signal: SV40 polyadenylation signal
   3869..4457    -  rep_origin     ori: high-copy-number ColE1/pMB1/pBR322/pUC origin of replication
   4628..5488    -  CDS            AmpR: β-lactamase; bla; confers resistance to ampicillin, carbenicillin, and related antibiotics
   5489..5593    -  promoter       AmpR promoter: bla
   5688..5723    +  CDS            rop (fragment): Rop protein, which maintains plasmids at low copy number; rop
   5825..5924    +  misc_feature   bom (fragment): basis of mobility region from pBR322
   5952..6380    -  rep_origin     f1 ori (sequence partly withheld): f1 bacteriophage origin of replication; arrow indicates direction of (+) strand synthesis
   6384..6452    -  CDS            lacZα (fragment): LacZα fragment of β-galactosidase; lacZ fragment
>Addgene plasmid #232644 | pXJ-Myc-TCF7L2 | addgene full sequence | sequence record 464234 | Addgene NGS Result
CCGTTACATAACTTACGGTAAATGGCCCGCCTGGCTGACCGCCCAACGACCCCCGCCCATTGACGTCAAT
AATGACGTATGTTCCCATAGTAACGCCAATAGGGACTTTCCATTGACGTCAATGGGTGGAGTATTTACGG
TAAACTGCCCACTTGGCAGTACATCAAGTGTATCATATGCCAAGTACGCCCCCTATTGACGTCAATGACG
GTAAATGGCCCGCCTGGCATTATGCCCAGTACATGACCTTATGGGACTTTCCTACTTGGCAGTACATCTA
CGTATTAGTCATCGCTATTACCATGGTGATGCGGTTTTGGCAGTACATCAATGGGCGTGGATAGCGGTTT
GACTCACGGGGATTTCCAAGTCTCCACCCCATTGACGTCAATGGGAGTTTGTTTTGGCACCAAAATCAAC
GGGACTTTCCAAAATGTCGTAACAACTCCGCCCCATTGACGCAAATGGGCGGTAGGCGTGTACGGTGGGA
GGTCTATATAAGCAGAGCTCGTTTAGTGAACCGTCAGATCGCCTGGAGACGCCATCCACGCTGTTTTGAC
CTCCATAGAAGACACCGGGACCGATCCAGCCTCCGCGGCCGGGAACGGTGCATTGGAACGGACCCCTAGG
CTTTTGCAAAAAGCTCCGGATCGATCCTGAGAACTTCAGGGTGAGTTTGGGGACCCTTGATTGTTCTTTC
TTTTTCGCTATTGTAAAATTCATGTTATATGGAGGGGGCAAAGTTTTCAGGGTGTTGTTTAGAATGGGAA
GATGTCCCTTGTATCACCATGGACCCTCATGATAATTTTGTTTCTTTCACTTTCTACTCTGTTGACAACC
ATTGTCTCCTCTTATTTTCTTTTCATTTTCTGTAACTTTTTCGTTAAACTTTAGCTTGCATTTGTAACGA
ATTTTTAAATTCACTTTTGTTTATTTGTCAGATTGTAAGTACTTTCTCTAATCACTTTTTTTTCAAGGCA
ATCAGGGTATATTATATTGTACTTCAGCACAGTTTTAGAGAACAATTGTTATAATTAAATGATAAGGTAG
AATATTTCTGCATATAAATTCTGGCTGGCGTGGAAATATTCTTATTGGTAGAAACAACTACATCCTGGTC
ATCATCCTGCCTTTCTCTTTATGGTTACAATGATATACACTGTTTGAGATGAGGATAAAATACTCTGAGT
CCAAACCGGGCCCCTCTGCTAACCATGTTCATGCCTTCTTCTTTTTCCTACAGCTCCTGGGCAACGTGCT
GGTTATTGTGCTGTCTCATCATTTTGGCAAAGAATTGTAATACGACTCACTATAGGGCGAATTCACCATG
GCAGAGGAGCAAAAGCTCATTTCTGAAGAGGACTTGTTGCGGAAACATATGGGATCCATGCCGCAGCTGA
ACGGCGGTGGAGGGGATGACCTAGGCGCCAACGACGAACTGATTTCCTTCAAAGACGAGGGCGAACAGGA
GGAGAAGAGCTCCGAAAACTCCTCGGCAGAGAGGGATTTAGCTGATGTCAAATCGTCTCTAGTCAATGAA
TCAGAAACGAATCAAAACAGCTCCTCCGATTCCGAGGCGGAAAGACGGCCTCCGCCTCGCTCCGAAAGTT
TCCGAGACAAATCCCGGGAAAGTTTGGAAGAAGCGGCCAAGAGGCAAGATGGAGGGCTCTTTAAGGGGCC
ACCGTATCCCGGCTACCCCTTCATCATGATCCCCGACCTGACGAGCCCCTACCTCCCCAACGGATCGCTC
TCGCCCACCGCCCGAACCCTCCATTTTCAGTCCGGCAGCACACATTACTCTGCGTACAAAACGATTGAAC
ACCAGATTGCAGTTCAGTATCTCCAGATGAAATGGCCACTGCTTGATGTCCAGGCAGGGAGCCTCCAGAG
TAGACAAGCCCTCAAGGATGCCCGGTCCCCATCACCGGCACACATTGTCTCTAACAAAGTGCCAGTGGTG
CAGCACCCTCACCATGTCCACCCCCTCACGCCTCTTATCACGTACAGCAATGAACACTTCACGCCGGGAA
ACCCACCTCCACACTTACCAGCCGACGTAGACCCCAAAACAGGAATCCCACGGCCTCCGCACCCTCCAGA
TATATCCCCGTATTACCCACTATCGCCTGGCACCGTAGGACAAATCCCCCATCCGCTAGGATGGTTAGTA
CCACAGCAAGGTCAACCAGTGTACCCAATCACGACAGGAGGATTCAGACACCCCTACCCCACAGCTCTGA
CCGTCAATGCTTCCATGTCCAGGTTCCCTCCCCATATGGTCCCACCACATCATACGCTACACACGACGGG
CATTCCGCATCCGGCCATAGTCACACCAACAGTCAAACAGGAATCGTCCCAGAGTGATGTCGGCTCACTC
CATAGTTCAAAGCATCAGGACTCCAAAAAGGAAGAAGAAAAGAAGAAGCCCCACATAAAGAAACCTCTTA
ATGCATTCATGTTGTATATGAAGGAAATGAGAGCAAAGGTCGTAGCTGAGTGCACGTTGAAAGAAAGCGC
GGCCATCAACCAGATCCTTGGGCGGAGGTGGCATGCACTGTCCAGAGAAGAGCAAGCGAAATACTACGAG
CTGGCCCGGAAGGAGCGACAGCTTCATATGCAACTGTACCCCGGCTGGTCCGCGCGGGATAACTATGGAA
AGAAGAAGAAGAGGAAAAGGGACAAGCAGCCGGGAGAGACCAATGATGCAAATACTCCAAAGAAGTGTCG
GGCACTGTTCGGGCTTGACCGACAGACTTTATGGTGCAAACCGTGCAGGAGAAAAAAAAAGTGCGTTCGC
TACATACAAGGTGAAGGCAGCTGCCTCAGCCCACCCTCTTCAGATGGAAGCTTACTAGATTCGCCTCCCC
CCTCCCCGAACCTGCTAGGCTCCCCTCCCCGAGACGCCAAGTCACAGACTGAGCAGACCCAGCCTCTGTC
GCTGTCCCTGAAGCCCGACCCCCTGGCCCACCTGTCCATGATGCCTCCGCCACCCGCCCTCCTGCTCGCT
GAGGCCACCCACAAGGCCTCCGCCCTCTGTCCCAACGGGGCCCTGGACCTGCCCCCAGCCGCTTTGCAGC
CTGCCGCCCCCTCCTCATCAATTGCACAGCCGTCGACTTCTTCCTTACATTCCCACAGCTCCCTGGCCGG
GACCCAGCCCCAGCCGCTGTCGCTCGTCACCAAGTCTTTAGAATAGCTCGAGGGGGGGCCCGGTACCTTA
ATTAATTAAGGTACCAGGTAAGTGTACCCAATTCGCCCTATAGTGAGTCGTATTACAATTCACTCGATCG
CCCTTCCCAACAGTTGCGCAGCCTGAATGGCGAATGGAGATCCAATTTTTAAGTGTATAATGTGTTAAAC
TACTGATTCTAATTGTTTGTGTATTTTAGATTCACAGTCCCAAGGCTCATTTCAGGCCCCTCAGTCCTCA
CAGTCTGTTCATGATCATAATCAGCCATACCACATTTGTAGAGGTTTTACTTGCTTTAAAAAACCTCCCA
CACCTCCCCCTGAACCTGAAACATAAAATGAATGCAATTGTTGTTGTTAACTTGTTTATTGCAGCTTATA
ATGGTTACAAATAAAGCAATAGCATCACAAATTTCACAAATAAAGCATTTTTTTCACTGCATTCTAGTTG
TGGTTTGTCCAAACTCATCAATGTATCTTAACGCTCGACTCTAGACTCTTCCGCTTCCTCGCTCACTGAC
TCGCTGCGCTCGGTCGTTCGGCTGCGGCGAGCGGTATCAGCTCACTCAAAGGCGGTAATACGGTTATCCA
CAGAATCAGGGGATAACGCAGGAAAGAACATGTGAGCAAAAGGCCAGCAAAAGGCCAGGAACCGTAAAAA
GGCCGCGTTGCTGGCGTTTTTCCATAGGCTCCGCCCCCCTGACGAGCATCACAAAAATCGACGCTCAAGT
CAGAGGTGGCGAAACCCGACAGGACTATAAAGATACCAGGCGTTTCCCCCTGGAAGCTCCCTCGTGCGCT
CTCCTGTTCCGACCCTGCCGCTTACCGGATACCTGTCCGCCTTTCTCCCTTCGGGAAGCGTGGCGCTTTC
TCATAGCTCACGCTGTAGGTATCTCAGTTCGGTGTAGGTCGTTCGCTCCAAGCTGGGCTGTGTGCACGAA
CCCCCCGTTCAGCCCGACCGCTGCGCCTTATCCGGTAACTATCGTCTTGAGTCCAACCCGGTAAGACACG
ACTTATCGCCACTGGCAGCAGCCACTGGTAACAGGATTAGCAGAGCGAGGTATGTAGGCGGTGCTACAGA
GTTCTTGAAGTGGTGGCCTAACTACGGCTACACTAGAAGAACAGTATTTGGTATCTGCGCTCTGCTGAAG
CCAGTTACCTTCGGAAAAAGAGTTGGTAGCTCTTGATCCGGCAAACAAACCACCGCTGGTAGCGGTGGTT
TTTTTGTTTGCAAGCAGCAGATTACGCGCAGAAAAAAAGGATCTCAAGAAGATCCTTTGATCTTTTCTAC
GGGGTCTGACGCTCAGTGGAACGAAAACTCACGTTAAGGGATTTTGGTCATGAGATTATCAAAAAGGATC
TTCACCTAGATCCTTTTAAATTAAAAATGAAGTTTTAAATCAATCTAAAGTATATATGAGTAAACTTGGT
CTGACAGTTACCAATGCTTAATCAGTGAGGCACCTATCTCAGCGATCTGTCTATTTCGTTCATCCATAGT
TGCCTGACTCCCCGTCGTGTAGATAACTACGATACGGGAGGGCTTACCATCTGGCCCCAGTGCTGCAATG
ATACCGCGAGACCCACGCTCACCGGCTCCAGATTTATCAGCAATAAACCAGCCAGCCGGAAGGGCCGAGC
GCAGAAGTGGTCCTGCAACTTTATCCGCCTCCATCCAGTCTATTAATTGTTGCCGGGAAGCTAGAGTAAG
TAGTTCGCCAGTTAATAGTTTGCGCAACGTTGTTGCCATTGCTACAGGCATCGTGGTGTCACGCTCGTCG
TTTGGTATGGCTTCATTCAGCTCCGGTTCCCAACGATCAAGGCGAGTTACATGATCCCCCATGTTGTGCA
AAAAAGCGGTTAGCTCCTTCGGTCCTCCGATCGTTGTCAGAAGTAAGTTGGCCGCAGTGTTATCACTCAT
GGTTATGGCAGCACTGCATAATTCTCTTACTGTCATGCCATCCGTAAGATGCTTTTCTGTGACTGGTGAG
TACTCAACCAAGTCATTCTGAGAATAGTGTATGCGGCGACCGAGTTGCTCTTGCCCGGCGTCAATACGGG
ATAATACCGCGCCACATAGCAGAACTTTAAAAGTGCTCATCATTGGAAAACGTTCTTCGGGGCGAAAACT
CTCAAGGATCTTACCGCTGTTGAGATCCAGTTCGATGTAACCCACTCGTGCACCCAACTGATCTTCAGCA
TCTTTTACTTTCACCAGCGTTTCTGGGTGAGCAAAAACAGGAAGGCAAAATGCCGCAAAAAAGGGAATAA
GGGCGACACGGAAATGTTGAATACTCATACTCTTCCTTTTTCAATATTATTGAAGCATTTATCAGGGTTA
TTGTCTCATGAGCGGATACATATTTGAATGTATTTAGAAAAATAAACAAATAGGGGTTCCGCGCACATTT
CCCCGAAAAGTGCCACCTGACGTCTAAGAAACCATTATTATCATGACATTAACCTATAAAAATAGGCGTA
TCACGAGGCCCTTTCGTCTCGCGCGTTTCGGTGATGACGGTGAAAACCTCTGACACATGCAGCTCCCGGA
GACGGTCACAGCTTGTCTGTAAGCGGATGCCGGGAGCAGACAAGCCCGTCAGGGCGCGTCAGCGGGTGTT
GGCGGGTGTCGGGGCTGGCTTAACTATGCGGCATCAGAGCAGATTGTACTGAGAGTGCACCATATGCGGT
GTGAAATACCGCACAGATGCGTAAGGAGAAAATACCGCATCAGGAAATTGTAAGCGTTAATATTTTGTTA
AAATTCGCGTTAAATTTTTGTTAAATCAGCTCATTTTTTAACCAATAGGCCGAAATCGGCAAAATCCCTT
ATAAATCAAAAGAATAGACCGAGATAGGGT
[37 nt withheld, positions 6051-6087]
AAAGAACGTGGACTCCAACGTCAAAGG
[49 nt withheld, positions 6115-6163]
T
[91 nt withheld, positions 6165-6255]
G
[124 nt withheld, positions 6257-6380]
CCATTCGCCATTCAGGCTGCGCAACTGTTGGGAAGGGCGATCGGTGCGGGCCTCTTCGCTATTACGCCAG
CTAGAGT
